>Addgene plasmid #63778 | pDONR221 Ssf1 | depositor full sequence | sequence record 111379 | new full plasmid sequence
CTTTCCTGCGTTATCCCCTGATTCTGTGGATAACCGTATTACCGCCTTTGAGTGAGCTGATACCGCTCGC
CGCAGCCGAACGACCGAGCGCAGCGAGTCAGTGAGCGAGGAAGCGGAAGAGCGCCCAATACGCAAACCGC
CTCTCCCCGCGCGTTGGCCGATTCATTAATGCAGCTGGCACGACAGGTTTCCCGACTGGAAAGCGGGCAG
TGAGCGCAACGCAATTAATACGCGTACCGCTAGCCAGGAAGAGTTTGTAGAAACGCAAAAAGGCCATCCG
TCAGGATGGCCTTCTGCTTAGTTTGATGCCTGGCAGTTTATGGCGGGCGTCCTGCCCGCCACCCTCCGGG
CCGTTGCTTCACAACGTTCAAATCCGCTCCCGGCGGATTTGTCCTACTCAGGAGAGCGTTCACCGACAAA
CAACAGATAAAACGAAAGGCCCAGTCTTCCGACTGAGCCTTTCGTTTTATTTGATGCCTGGCAGTTCCCT
ACTCTCGCGTTAACGCTAGCATGGATGTTTTCCCAGTCACGACGTTGTAAAACGACGGCCAGTCTTAAGC
TCGGGCCCCAAATAATGATTTTATTTTGACTGATAGTGACCTGTTCGTTGCAACAAATTGATGAGCAATG
CTTTTTTATAATGCCAACTTTGTACAAAAAAGCAGGCTACAAAATGGCCAAGAGAAGACAAAAGAAAAGA
ACACATGCACAGCTTACACCTGAGCAGGAACAAGGTATACCTAAGTCAATGGTAATCAGAGTGGGTCAAA
CTTCTTTGGCCAACCATTCTCTGAACCAATTAGTAAAGGACTTCCGCCAAATCATGCAACCACATACGGC
TATAAAATTGAAAGAGCGCAAGTCCAATAAACTGAAGGATTTCGTTGTTATGTGTGGCCCATTAGGTGTT
ACGCATCTTTTTATGTTCACTCAATCTGAAAAAACAGGAAATGTCTCCCTAAAGATAGCTAGAACTCCGC
AAGGTCCTACTGTTACTTTTCAAGTATTGGACTATTCTCTGGGTAGAGATATCAAAAAATTTTTGAAGAG
ACCTAAATCGTTGAATAATGATGATGTATTAAATCCTCCATTGCTAGTGCTAAACGGGTTTTCCACATCC
AAAAGATCTGGTGAAGACGACCAGGATGTAAACGTGGAGAAGGTCATTGTTTCTATGTTTCAGAATATTT
TCCCACCTCTGAATCCTGCGAGAACTTCTTTGAATTCTATCAAACGTGTATTTATGATCAATAAAGACAG
GGAAACAGGGGAAATTTCTATGCGCCACTATTTTATTGACATTCGAGAAGTAGAGATCTCTAGAAACCTA
AAAAGGCTTTATAAAGCCAAAAATAATCTAAGTAAAACAGTGCCGAATTTGCATCGAAAAGAAGATATTT
CTTCTTTGATATTAGATCACGACTTAGGCGCCTATACATCAGAATCTGAAATTGAAGATGACGCTATCGT
GAGAGTAGTTGATAATCAGGACGTGAAGGCAAAGCATTCTCAAAGTTTGAAGTCCCAAAGAACACCGGTC
GAAAAGAAGGATAATAAAGAGCGTGAAAAAGAAACAGAAGAAGAAGATGTGGAAATGGAGGAACCTAAGC
CTTCAGAAAACTTGCAACCAACCCCACGTAAGAAAGCTATCAAACTAACTGAATTAGGACCAAGATTAAC
TTTAAAACTGGTCAAGATAGAAGAAGGTATTTGTTCAGGTAAAGTGTTACATCATGAATTTGTTCAAAAA
TCAAGCGAAGAAATCAAAGCTTTAGAAAAGAGACACGCTGCAAAAATGAGGCTGAAGGAACAAAGAAAGA
AGGAACAAGAAGAAAACATTGCTAAAAAGAAGGCTGTTAAAGACGCTAAAAAGCAACGTAAATTGGAAAG
AAGAAAAGCTAGAGCAGCAGAAGGAGGTGAAGGTCAAGGAAAAGATGATGCGATGAGCGATGATGAGTCT
TCATCAAGTGACAGCGAACATTATGGTAGCGTACCAGAGGATCTAGATAGTGACTTATTTAGTGAGGTCG
AAAACCCAGCTTTCTTGTACAAAGTTGGCATTATAAGAAAGCATTGCTTATCAATTTGTTGCAACGAACA
GGTCACTATCAGTCAAAATAAAATCATTATTTGCCATCCAGCTGATATCCCCTATAGTGAGTCGTATTAC
ATGGTCATAGCTGTTTCCTGGCAGCTCTGGCCCGTGTCTCAAAATCTCTGATGTTACATTGCACAAGATA
AAATAATATCATCATGAACAATAAAACTGTCTGCTTACATAAACAGTAATACAAGGGGTGTTATGAGCCA
TATTCAACGGGAAACGTCGAGGCCGCGATTAAATTCCAACATGGATGCTGATTTATATGGGTATAAATGG
GCTCGCGATAATGTCGGGCAATCAGGTGCGACAATCTATCGCTTGTATGGGAAGCCCGATGCGCCAGAGT
TGTTTCTGAAACATGGCAAAGGTAGCGTTGCCAATGATGTTACAGATGAGATGGTCAGACTAAACTGGCT
GACGGAATTTATGCCTCTTCCGACCATCAAGCATTTTATCCGTACTCCTGATGATGCATGGTTACTCACC
ACTGCGATCCCCGGAAAAACAGCATTCCAGGTATTAGAAGAATATCCTGATTCAGGTGAAAATATTGTTG
ATGCGCTGGCAGTGTTCCTGCGCCGGTTGCATTCGATTCCTGTTTGTAATTGTCCTTTTAACAGCGATCG
CGTATTTCGTCTCGCTCAGGCGCAATCACGAATGAATAACGGTTTGGTTGATGCGAGTGATTTTGATGAC
GAGCGTAATGGCTGGCCTGTTGAACAAGTCTGGAAAGAAATGCATAAACTTTTGCCATTCTCACCGGATT
CAGTCGTCACTCATGGTGATTTCTCACTTGATAACCTTATTTTTGACGAGGGGAAATTAATAGGTTGTAT
TGATGTTGGACGAGTCGGAATCGCAGACCGATACCAGGATCTTGCCATCCTATGGAACTGCCTCGGTGAG
TTTTCTCCTTCATTACAGAAACGGCTTTTTCAAAAATATGGTATTGATAATCCTGATATGAATAAATTGC
AGTTTCATTTGATGCTCGATGAGTTTTTCTAATCAGAATTGGTTAATTGGTTGTAACACTGGCAGAGCAT
TACGCTGACTTGACGGGACGGCGCAAGCTCATGACCAAAATCCCTTAACGTGAGTTACGCGTCGTTCCAC
TGAGCGTCAGACCCCGTAGAAAAGATCAAAGGATCTTCTTGAGATCCTTTTTTTCTGCGCGTAATCTGCT
GCTTGCAAACAAAAAAACCACCGCTACCAGCGGTGGTTTGTTTGCCGGATCAAGAGCTACCAACTCTTTT
TCCGAAGGTAACTGGCTTCAGCAGAGCGCAGATACCAAATACTGTTCTTCTAGTGTAGCCGTAGTTAGGC
CACCACTTCAAGAACTCTGTAGCACCGCCTACATACCTCGCTCTGCTAATCCTGTTACCAGTGGCTGCTG
CCAGTGGCGATAAGTCGTGTCTTACCGGGTTGGACTCAAGACGATAGTTACCGGATAAGGCGCAGCGGTC
GGGCTGAACGGGGGGTTCGTGCACACAGCCCAGCTTGGAGCGAACGACCTACACCGAACTGAGATACCTA
CAGCGTGAGCTATGAGAAAGCGCCACGCTTCCCGAAGGGAGAAAGGCGGACAGGTATCCGGTAAGCGGCA
GGGTCGGAACAGGAGAGCGCACGAGGGAGCTTCCAGGGGGAAACGCCTGGTATCTTTATAGTCCTGTCGG
GTTTCGCCACCTCTGACTTGAGCGTCGATTTTTGTGATGCTCGTCAGGGGGGCGGAGCCTATGGAAAAAC
GCCAGCAACGCGGCCTTTTTACGGTTCCTGGCCTTTTGCTGGCCTTTTGCTCACATGTT
Features (pLannotate 1.2.2; 10 found; start..end, strand, type, name):
    121..213     +  CDS            lacI (fragment): lac repressor; lacI; The lac repressor binds to the lac operator to inhibit transcription in E. coli. This inhibition can be relieved by adding lactose or isopropyl-β-D-thiogalactopyranoside (IPTG).
    268..295     -  terminator     rrnB T2 terminator: transcription terminator T2 from the E. coli rrnB gene
    427..470     +  terminator     rrnB T1 terminator: Escherichia coli rrnB; transcription terminator T1 from the E. coli rrnB gene
    517..553     -  CDS            lacZα (fragment): LacZα fragment of β-galactosidase; lacZ fragment
    569..668     +  protein_bind   attL1: mutant version of attL; recombination site for the Gateway® LR reaction LR Clonase™
    674..2032    +  CDS            SSF1: SSF1_YEAST - Experimental evidence at protein level: Swiss-Prot protein existence level 1. Required for biogenesis of the 60S ribosomal subunit. From Saccharomyces cerevisiae (strain ATCC 204508 / S288c) (Baker's yeast).
   2034..2133    -  protein_bind   attL2: mutant version of attL; recombination site for the Gateway® LR reaction LR Clonase™
   2151..2169    -  promoter       T7 promoter: promoter for bacteriophage T7 RNA polymerase
   2303..3112    +  CDS            KanR: aminoglycoside phosphotransferase; aph(3')-Ia; confers resistance to kanamycin in bacteria or G418 (Geneticin®) in eukaryotes
   3259..3847    +  rep_origin     ori: high-copy-number ColE1/pMB1/pBR322/pUC origin of replication
