[The description below was written by a language model from this plasmid's Addgene catalogue record and pLannotate feature annotations shown in this document.]
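Description:
pDONR221 Ssf1 is a Gateway entry clone carrying the Saccharomyces cerevisiae open reading frame SSF1 (systematic name YHR066W) in the Invitrogen pDONR221 backbone. It is a small bacterial plasmid of about 3.9 kb, maintained in E. coli through a high-copy ColE1/pUC-type origin of replication and selected with kanamycin via an aminoglycoside phosphotransferase (KanR) gene. The total size is smaller than the empty donor vector listed in the record. This is expected for Gateway cloning, because the BP recombination step replaces the donor's larger counter-selection cassette with the insert.

The SSF1 coding sequence, roughly 1.36 kb, encodes a protein required for biogenesis of the 60S ribosomal subunit. It sits between attL1 and attL2, the recombination sites recognised in the Gateway LR reaction, so the ORF can be moved directionally and in frame into any compatible attR-containing destination vector. No yeast or bacterial promoter positioned to drive SSF1 is annotated, consistent with an entry clone that serves as a shuttling intermediate rather than an expression plasmid. The only promoter annotated is a T7 promoter just outside attL2, on the reverse strand and facing into the insert. Upstream of attL1 are the rrnB T1 and T2 transcription terminators, which insulate the insert from read-through transcription, along with short lacI and lacZα remnants that are non-functional backbone fragments. No epitope tags or reporters are annotated, and the record does not say whether the ORF retains its native stop codon.

The associated work mapped protein interactions within the large-subunit processome, so this clone most likely served as a source ORF for building destination constructs used in those interaction assays.
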