Addgene plasmid #63778: pDONR221 Ssf1
Purpose: yeast ORF Ssf1 in the Gateway entry vector pDONR221
Depositing lab: Susan Baserga. Depositing organization: Yale University. Publication: A protein interaction map of the LSU processome. McCann KL, Charette JM, Vincent NG, Baserga SJ. Genes Dev. 2015 Apr 15;29(8):862-75. doi: 10.1101/gad.256370.114. Epub 2015 Apr 15. PubMed 25877921.
Backbone
  Vector backbone: pDONR221
  Backbone manufacturer: Invitrogen
  Backbone size w/o insert (bp): 4762
  Total vector size (bp): 3893
  Vector type: Gateway Donor vector
Growth in bacteria
  Bacterial resistance: Kanamycin, 50 μg/mL
  Growth temperature: 37°C
  Growth strain: DH5alpha
  Copy number: Unknown
Gene/Insert
  Gene/Insert name: Ssf1 (alt name: YHR066W)
  Species: S. cerevisiae (budding yeast)
  Cloning method: Gateway Cloning
  Sequencing primers: 5′ M13F; 3′ M13R
Terms and licenses: Academic/Nonprofit Terms; Industry Terms: Not Available to Industry
How to cite: pDONR221 Ssf1 was a gift from Susan Baserga (Addgene plasmid # 63778 ; http://n2t.net/addgene:63778 ; RRID:Addgene_63778)
