>Addgene plasmid #63778 | pDONR221 Ssf1 | addgene partial sequence | sequence record 111375 | M13pUC-Fwd 5'-CCCAGTCACGACGTTGTAAAACG-3'
CCAAATAATGATTTTATTTTGACTGATAGTGACCTGTTCGTTGCAACAAATTGATGAGCAATGCTTTTTT
ATAATGCCAACTTTGTACAAAAAAGCAGGCTACAAAATGGCCAAGAGAAGACAAAAGAAAAGAACACATG
CACAGCTTACACCTGAGCAGGAACAAGGTATACCTAAGTCAATGGTAATCAGAGTGGGTCAAACTTCTTT
GGCCAACCATTCTCTGAACCAATTAGTAAAGGACTTCCGCCAAATCATGCAACCACATACGGCTATAAAA
TTGAAAGAGCGCAAGTCCAATAAACTGAAGGATTTCGTTGTTATGTGTGGCCCATTAGGTGTTACGCATC
TTTTTATGTTCACTCAATCTGAAAAAACAGGAAATGTCTCCCTAAAGATAGCTAGAACTCCGCAAGGTCC
TACTGTTACTTTTCAAGTATTGGACTATTCTCTGGGTAGAGATATCAAAAAATTTTTGAAGAGACCTAAA
TCGTTGAATAATGATGATGTATTAAATCCTCCATTGCTAGTGCTAAACGGGTTTTCCACATCCAAAAGAT
CTGGTGAAGACGACCAGGATGTAAACGTGGAGAAGGTCATTGTTTCTATGTTTCAGAATATTTTCCCACC
TCTGAATCCTGCGAGAACTTCTTTGAATTCTATCAAACGTGTATTTATGATCAATAAAGACAGGGAAACA
GGGGAAATTTCTATGCGCCACTATTTTATTGACATTCGAGAAGTAGAGATCTCTAGAAACCTAAAAAGGC
TTTATAAAGCCAAAAATAATCTAAGTAAAACAGTGCCGAATTTGCATCGAAAAGAAGATATTTCTTCTTT
GATATTAGATCACGACTTAGGCGCCTATACATCAGAATCTGAAATTGAAGATGACGCTATCGTGAGAGTA
GTTGATAATCAGGACGTGAAGGCAAAGCATTCTCAAAGTTTGAAGTCCCAAAGAACACCGGTCGAA
