>Addgene plasmid #63778 | pDONR221 Ssf1 | addgene partial sequence | sequence record 111378 | M13-Rev 5'-CAGGAAACAGCTATGACC-3'
GCTGGATGGCAAATAATGATTTTATTTTGACTGATAGTGACCTGTTCGTTGCAACAAATTGATAAGCAAT
GCTTTCTTATAATGCCAACTTTGTACAAGAAAGCTGGGTTTTCGACCTCACTAAATAAGTCACTATCTAG
ATCCTCTGGTACGCTACCATAATGTTCGCTGTCACTTGATGAAGACTCATCATCGCTCATCGCATCATCT
TTTCCTTGACCTTCACCTCCTTCTGCTGCTCTAGCTTTTCTTCTTTCCAATTTACGTTGCTTTTTAGCGT
CTTTAACAGCCTTCTTTTTAGCAATGTTTTCTTCTTGTTCCTTCTTTCTTTGTTCCTTCAGCCTCATTTT
TGCAGCGTGTCTCTTTTCTAAAGCTTTGATTTCTTCGCTTGATTTTTGAACAAATTCATGATGTAACACT
TTACCTGAACAAATACCTTCTTCTATCTTGACCAGTTTTAAAGTTAATCTTGGTCCTAATTCAGTTAGTT
TGATAGCTTTCTTACGTGGGGTTGGTTGCAAGTTTTCTGAAGGCTTAGGTTCCTCCATTTCCACATCTTC
TTCTTCTGTTTCTTTTTCACGCTCTTTATTATCCTTCTTTTCGACCGGTGTTCTTTGGGACTTCAAACTT
TGAGAATGCTTTGCCTTCACGTCCTGATTATCAACTACTCTCACGATAGCGTCATCTTCAATTTCAGATT
CTGATGTATAGGCGCCTAAGTCGTGATCTAATATCAAAGAAGAAATATCTTCTTTTCGATGCAAATTCGG
CACTGTTTTACTTAGATTATTTTTGGCTTTATAAAGCCTTTTTAGGTTTCTAGAGATCTCTACTTCTCGA
ATGTCAATAAAATAGTGGCGCATAGAAATTTCCCCTGTTTCCCTGTCTTTATTGATCATAAATACACGTT
TGATAGAATTCAAAGAAGTTCTCGCAGGATTCAGAGGTGGGAAAATATTCTGAAACATAGAAACAATGAC
C
